>Addgene plasmid #17676 | pcSrc416 | addgene partial sequence | sequence record 23608 | cScr-2
GAGTGGTTAGCTGTCGCANTGGGTGTCGGAAGAGCCCATCTACATCGTCACTGAGTACATGAGCAAGGGG
AGCCTCCTGGATTTCCTGAAGGGAGAGATGGGCAAGTACCTGCGGCTGCCACAGCTCGTCGATATGGCTG
CTCAGATTGCATCCGGCATGGCCTATGTGGAGAGGATGAACTACGTGCACCGAGACCTGCGGGCGGCCAA
CATCCTGGTGGGGGAGAACCTGGTGTGCAAGGTGGCTGACTTTGGGCTGGCACGCCTCATCGAGGACAAC
GAGTTCACAGCACGGCAAGGTGCCAAGTTCCCCATCAAGTGGACAGCCCCCGAGGCAGCCCTCTATGGCC
GGTTCACCATCAAGTCGGATGTCTGGTCCTTCGGCATCCTGCTGACTGAGCTGACCACCAAGGGCCGGGT
GCCATACCCAGGTGAGAGTTAGCATCAACCCCACACCCCGTGGGTTGGGCACAGCGTGTGACCCGGCCCC
GCTGCCCTTCTTTCCACAGGGATGGTCAACAGGGAGGTGCTGGACCAGGTGGAGAGGGGCTACCGCATGC
CCTGCCCGCCCGAGTGCCCCGAGTCGCTGCATGACCTCATGTGCCAGTGCTGGCGGAAGGACCCTGAGGA
GCGGCCCACTTTTGAGTACCTGCAGGCCTTCCTGGAGGACTACTTCACCTCGACAGAGCCCCAGTACCAG
CCTGGAGAGAACCTATAGGCCTGGCAGATCTCTAGAAGCTTATCGATTAGTCCAATTTGTTAAAGACAGG
ATATCAGTGGTCCAGGCTCTAGTTTTGACTCAACAATATCACCAGCTGAAGCCTATAGAGTACGAGCCAT
AGATTAAAATAAAAGATTTTATTTAGTCTCCAGAAAAAGGGGGGAATGAAAGACCCCACCTGTAGGTTTG
GCAAGCTAGCTTAAGTAACGCCATTTTTCAAGGCATGGAAAAATTCNTAACTGAGAATAGAAAANTTTCA
AAATCAAGGTCAGGAACAGAATGGAACAGNTTGAATATGGGGCCAAACAGGA
