[The description below was written by a language model from this plasmid's Addgene catalogue record.]
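Description:
pcSrc416 is a mammalian expression plasmid built on the pEVX backbone (about 6.4 kb without insert) that carries the chicken (Gallus gallus) c-src gene with a single point mutation, Tyr 416 changed to Phe. It is maintained in E. coli as a low-copy plasmid under ampicillin selection. The depositor notes that it is derived from an earlier plasmid, pM5HHB5, and that the insert was introduced by restriction enzyme cloning. The record does not state which promoter drives c-src expression, whether a mammalian selection marker is present, or the insert size, and no feature table is available to confirm the regulatory elements or origin of replication.

The payload encodes pp60c-src, the cellular Src non-receptor tyrosine kinase. Tyr 416 lies in the kinase activation loop and is the principal autophosphorylation site associated with full catalytic activation, so replacing it with phenylalanine produces a protein that cannot be phosphorylated at this position while otherwise preserving the residue's aromatic character. No epitope tags or reporters are recorded. According to the associated publication title, the construct belongs to a study in which the primary tyrosine phosphorylation sites of pp60c-src were mutated to test how they activate or suppress its transforming ability. It is therefore suited to expressing the Y416F mutant in mammalian cells, typically alongside wild-type c-src or other phosphorylation-site mutants, to examine the contribution of Tyr 416 phosphorylation to kinase regulation and cell transformation.
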