Addgene plasmid #17676: pcSrc416
Depositing lab: David Shalloway. Depositing organization: Cornell University. Publication: Activation and suppression of pp60c-src transforming ability by mutation of its primary sites of tyrosine phosphorylation. Kmiecik TE, Shalloway D. Cell. 1987 Apr 10. 49(1):65-73. 10.1016/0092-8674(87)90756-2 PubMed 3103925.
Backbone
  Vector backbone: pEVX
  Backbone size w/o insert (bp): 6400
  Vector type: Mammalian Expression
Growth in bacteria
  Bacterial resistance: Ampicillin, 100 μg/mL
  Growth temperature: 37°C
  Growth strain: DH5alpha
  Copy number: Low Copy
Gene/Insert
  Gene/Insert name: c-src Y416F (alt names: c-Src; src)
  Species: G. gallus (chicken)
  Mutation: Tyr 416 changed to Phe .
  Entrez Gene: SRC (a.k.a. PP60C-SCR, SDR, c-src)
  Cloning method: Restriction Enzyme
  Sequencing primers: 5′ n/a
Terms and licenses: Academic/Nonprofit Terms; Industry Terms: Not Available to Industry
Depositor comments: Based on plasmid pM5HHB5.
How to cite: pcSrc416 was a gift from David Shalloway (Addgene plasmid # 17676 ; http://n2t.net/addgene:17676 ; RRID:Addgene_17676)
